Addgene plasmid #25160: CHN1
Purpose: Bacterial expression for structure determination; may not be full ORF
Depositing lab: Cheryl Arrowsmith. Depositing organization: University of Toronto.
Backbone
  Vector backbone: pET28-MHL
  Backbone manufacturer: SGC
  Backbone size w/o insert (bp): 7325
  Vector type: Bacterial Expression
Growth in bacteria
  Bacterial resistance: Kanamycin, 50 μg/mL
  Growth temperature: 37°C
  Growth strain: DH5alpha
  Copy number: Low Copy
Gene/Insert
  Gene/Insert name: CHN1:V15-F459 (alt names: PDB: 3CXL, 2OSA; chimerin 1)
  Species: H. sapiens (human)
  Insert size (bp): 1335
  Entrez Gene: CHN1 (a.k.a. ARHGAP2, CHN, DURS2, NC, RHOGAP2)
  Tag / fusion protein: His (N terminal on insert)
  Cloning method: Restriction Enzyme
  Sequencing primers: 5′ T7; 3′ T7-term
Terms and licenses: Academic/Nonprofit Terms; Industry Terms: Not Available to Industry
Depositor comments: PDB: 3CXL. http://www.thesgc.org/structures/3CXL/ PDB: 2OSA. http://www.thesgc.org/structures/2OSA/
How to cite: CHN1 was a gift from Cheryl Arrowsmith (Addgene plasmid # 25160 ; http://n2t.net/addgene:25160 ; RRID:Addgene_25160)
