[The description below was written by a language model from this plasmid's Addgene catalogue record.]
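Description:
CHN1 is a bacterial expression plasmid built on the pET28-MHL backbone, a pET28-derived vector from a structural genomics programme, and was made to produce a fragment of human chimerin 1 for structure determination. The plasmid is selected with kanamycin and is recorded as low copy, with a standard cloning strain listed for propagation. The record gives a backbone size of 7325 bp without insert. No feature table is provided, so the origin of replication and the exact regulatory elements are not explicitly listed. However, the T7 and T7-terminator sequencing primers are consistent with the usual pET arrangement, in which the insert sits between a T7 promoter and T7 terminator and is expressed in a host that supplies T7 RNA polymerase.

The insert is a 1335 bp human CHN1 coding segment spanning residues V15 to F459, introduced by restriction enzyme cloning. It is therefore a defined construct boundary rather than the complete open reading frame, as the purpose statement cautions. CHN1, also known as ARHGAP2 or RHOGAP2, encodes a Rho GTPase-activating protein. The fragment carries an N-terminal His tag, which allows the recombinant protein to be purified by immobilised metal affinity chromatography. The record does not say whether a protease cleavage site lies between the tag and the insert.

The depositor comments link the construct to two deposited protein structures, which fits its intended use of producing soluble protein for crystallography. It would also suit related biochemical or biophysical work on chimerin 1. Distribution is limited to academic and nonprofit users.
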