>Addgene plasmid #25160 | CHN1 | depositor partial sequence | sequence record 11634 | Author sequence
GTTTGGAAATCTTACTTATATCAGCTACAACAGGAAGCCCCTCATCCTCGAAGAATTACCTGTACTTGCG
AGGTGGAAAACAGACCAAAGTATTATGGAAGAGAGTTTCATGGCATGATCTCCAGAGAAGCAGCCGACCA
GCTCTTGATTGTGGCTGAGGGGAGCTACCTCATCCGGGAGAGCCAGCGGCAGCCAGGGACCTACACTTTG
GCTTTAAGATTTGGAAGTCAAACCAGAAACTTCAGGCTCTACTACGATGGCAAGCACTTTGTTGGGGAGA
AACGCTTTGAGTCCATCCACGATCTGGTGACTGATGGCTTGATTACTCTCTATATTGAAACCAAGGCAGC
AGAATACATTGCCAAGATGACGATAAACCCAATTTATGAGCACGTAGGATACACAACCTTAAACAGAGAG
CCAGCATACAAAAAACATATGCCAGTCCTGAAAGAGACACATGATGAGAGAGATTCTACAGGCCAGGATG
GGGTGTCAGAGAAAAGGTTGACATCACTTGTTAGAAGAGCAACTCTGAAAGAAAACGAGCAAATTCCAAA
ATATGAAAAGATTCACAATTTCAAGGTGCATACATTCAGAGGGCCACACTGGTGTGAATACTGTGCCAAC
TTTATGTGGGGTCTCATTGCTCAGGGAGTGAAATGTGCAGATTGTGGTTTGAATGTTCATAAGCAGTGTT
CCAAGATGGTCCCAAATGACTGTAAGCCAGACTTGAAGCATGTCAAAAAGGTGTACAGCTGTGACCTTAC
GACGCTCGTGAAAGCACATACCACTAAGCGGCCAATGGTGGTAGACATGTGCATCAGGGAGATTGAGTCT
AGAGGTCTTAATTCTGAAGGACTATACCGAGTATCAGGATTTAGTGACCTAATTGAAGATGTCAAGATGG
CTTTCGACAGAGATGGTGAGAAGGCAGATATTTCTGTGAACATGTATGAAGATATCAACATTATCACTGG
TGCACTTAAACTGTACTTCAGGGATTTGCCAATTCCACTCATTACATATGATGCCTACCCTAAGTTTATA
GAATCTGCCAAAATTATGGATCCGGATGAGCAATTGGAAACCCTTCATGAAGCACTGAAACTACTGCCAC
CTGCTCACTGCGAAACCCTCCGGTACCTCATGGCACATCTAAAGAGAGTGACCCTCCACGAAAAGGAGAA
TCTTATGAATGCAGAGAACCTTGGAATCGTCTTTGGACCCACCCTTATGAGATCTCCAGAACTAGACGCC
ATGGCTGCATTGAATGATATACGGTATCAGAGACTGGTGGTGGAGCTGCTTATCAAAAACGAAGACATTT
TATTT
