>Addgene plasmid #25160 | CHN1 | addgene partial sequence | sequence record 31236 | 25160 with T7
ATTCCTCTGAATATTTTGTTTACTTTAGAAGGAGATATACCATGCATCATCATCATCATCACAGCAGCGG
CAGAGAAAACTTGTATTTCCAGGGCGTTTGGAAATCTTACTTATATCAGCTACAACAGGAAGCCCCTCAT
CCTCGAAGAATTACCTGTACTTGCGAGGTGGAAAACAGACCAAAGTATTATGGAAGAGAGTTTCATGGCA
TGATCTCCAGAGAAGCAGCCGACCAGCTCTTGATTGTGGCTGAGGGGAGCTACCTCATCCGGGAGAGCCA
GCGGCAGCCAGGGACCTACACTTTGGCTTTAAGATTTGGAAGTCAAACCAGAAACTTCAGGCTCTACTAC
GATGGCAAGCACTTTGTTGGGGAGAAACGCTTTGAGTCCATCCACGATCTGGTGACTGATGGCTTGATTA
CTCTCTATATTGAAACCAAGGCAGCAGAATACATTGCCAAGATGACGATAAACCCAATTTATGAGCACGT
AGGATACACAACCTTAAACAGAGAGCCAGCATACAAAAAACATATGCCAGTCCTGAAAGAGACACATGAT
GAGAGAGATTCTACAGGCCAGGATGGGGTGTCAGAGAAAAGGTTGACATCACTTGTTAGAAGAGCAACTC
TGAAAGAAAACGAGCAAATTCCAAAATATGAAAAGATTCACAATTTCAAGGTGCATACATTCAGAGGGCC
ACACTGGTGTGAATACTGTGCCAACTTTATGTGGGGTCTCATTGCCCAGGGAGTGAAATGTGCAGATTGT
GGTTTGAATGTTCATAAGCAGTGTTCCAAGATGGTCCCAAATGACTGTAAGCCAGACTTGAAGCATGTCA
AAAAGGTGTACAGCTGTGACCTTACGACGCTCGTGAAAGCACATACCACTAAGCGGCCAATGGTGGTAGA
CATGTGCATCAGGGAGATTGAGTCTAGA
